Addgene plasmid #19119: shp53 pLKO.1 puro
Purpose: 3rd gen lentiviral vector for knocking down p53 gene expression
Depositing lab: Bob Weinberg. Depositing organization: Whitehead Institute for Biomedical Research. Publication: Growth-inhibitory and tumor- suppressive functions of p53 depend on its repression of CD44 expression. Godar S, Ince TA, Bell GW, Feldser D, Donaher JL, Bergh J, Liu A, Miu K, Watnick RS, Reinhardt F, McAllister SS, Jacks T, Weinberg RA. Cell. 2008 Jul 11. 134(1):62-73. 10.1016/j.cell.2008.06.006 PubMed 18614011.
Backbone
  Vector backbone: pLKO.1 puro
  Backbone manufacturer: GenHunter
  Backbone size w/o insert (bp): 7032
  Vector type: Mammalian Expression, Lentiviral, RNAi
  Selectable markers: Puromycin
Growth in bacteria
  Bacterial resistance: Ampicillin, 100 μg/mL
  Growth temperature: 37°C
  Growth strain: Stbl3
  Growth instructions: Use Stbl3 or HB101 to reduce chance of recombination.
  Copy number: High Copy
Gene/Insert
  Gene/Insert name: small hairpin RNA against tumor protein p53 (alt name: p53, FLJ92943, LFS1, TRP53)
  Species: H. sapiens (human)
  Entrez Gene: TP53 (a.k.a. BCC7, BMFS5, LFS1, P53, TRP53)
  Cloning method: Restriction Enzyme
  Sequencing primers: 5′ LKO.1 5'
Terms and licenses: Academic/Nonprofit Terms; Industry Terms: Not Available to Industry
Depositor comments: Cloned by Watmick RS. Addgene Note: An IS1 element was detected near the lac promoter.
How to cite: shp53 pLKO.1 puro was a gift from Bob Weinberg (Addgene plasmid # 19119 ; http://n2t.net/addgene:19119 ; RRID:Addgene_19119)
