[The description below was written by a language model from this plasmid's Addgene catalogue record and pLannotate feature annotations shown in this document.]
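Description:
shp53 pLKO.1 puro is a third-generation, self-inactivating HIV-1-based lentiviral RNAi vector built on the pLKO.1 puro backbone and designed to knock down human TP53 (p53). In bacteria it is maintained through a high-copy ColE1/pUC-type origin and selected with ampicillin via the bla gene. An f1 origin, an SV40 origin and residual lac/lacZα, T3 and T7 promoter elements from the parental cloning backbone are also present.

The viral transfer cassette begins with an RSV enhancer/promoter fused to a truncated 5' LTR, which makes genomic RNA production in packaging cells independent of Tat. This is followed by the Ψ packaging signal with a partial gag region, then the Rev response element for Rev-dependent nuclear export. A human U6 RNA polymerase III promoter drives the short hairpin RNA against p53. The hairpin itself is not annotated as a feature, but it would lie in the gap between the U6 promoter and the cPPT/CTS element, which aids nuclear import of the reverse-transcribed genome. Downstream, the human PGK promoter expresses puromycin N-acetyltransferase, allowing selection of transduced mammalian cells. The cassette ends with a ΔU3 3' LTR, which disables LTR promoter activity after integration, and an SV40 polyadenylation signal.

Two sequence records accompany the entry. The 7,081 nt record matches the expected vector layout. The 7,858 nt long-read record has the same features plus a 768 bp IS1 bacterial insertion element that interrupts the CAP binding site just upstream of the lac promoter, consistent with the repository's note. This insertion lies in the bacterial backbone, outside the LTR-flanked region. The vector is used to make lentivirus for stable p53 knockdown in human cells.
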