Features (pLannotate 1.2.2; 26 found; start..end, strand, type, name):
      1..589     +  rep_origin     ori: high-copy-number ColE1/pMB1/pBR322/pUC origin of replication
    772..864     +  CDS            lacI (fragment): lac repressor; lacI; The lac repressor binds to the lac operator to inhibit transcription in E. coli. This inhibition can be relieved by adding lactose or isopropyl-β-D-thiogalactopyranoside (IPTG).
    877..896     +  protein_bind   CAP binding site (fragment): CAP binding activates transcription in the presence of cAMP. E. coli catabolite activator protein
    897..1664    -  mobile_element IS1: prokaryotic transposable element IS1
   1690..1720    +  promoter       lac promoter: promoter for the E. coli lac operon
   1728..1744    +  protein_bind   lac operator: The lac repressor binds to the lac operator to inhibit transcription in E. coli. This inhibition can be relieved by adding lactose or isopropyl-β-D-thiogalactopyranoside (IPTG). lac repressor encoded by lacI
   1789..1807    +  promoter       T3 promoter: promoter for bacteriophage T3 RNA polymerase
   1835..2061    +  promoter       RSV promoter: Rous sarcoma virus enhancer/promoter
   2062..2242    +  LTR            5' LTR (truncated): truncated 5' long terminal repeat (LTR) from HIV-1
   2289..2414    +  misc_feature   HIV-1 Ψ: packaging signal of human immunodeficiency virus type 1
   2398..2761    +  CDS            HIV-1 gag (fragment): gag protein from human immunodeficiency virus 1; gag
   2907..3140    +  misc_feature   RRE: The Rev response element (RRE) of HIV-1 allows for Rev-dependent mRNA export from the nucleus to the cytoplasm.
   3517..3617    +  CDS            Rev (fragment): human immunodeficiency virus 1 (HIV-1) Rev protein; rev; enhances nuclear export of unspliced and incompletely spliced viral mRNAs
   3667..3907    +  promoter       U6 promoter: RNA polymerase III promoter for human U6 snRNA
   4009..4126    +  misc_feature   cPPT/CTS: central polypurine tract and central termination sequence of HIV-1
   4175..4685    +  promoter       hPGK promoter: human phosphoglycerate kinase 1 promoter
   4707..5306    +  CDS            PuroR: puromycin N-acetyltransferase; pac from Streptomyces alboniger; confers resistance to puromycin
   5349..5432    +  CDS            nef (fragment): NEF_HV1Z2 - Experimental evidence at protein level: Swiss-Prot protein existence level 1. Extracellular Nef protein targets CD4(+) T-lymphocytes for apoptosis by interacting with CXCR4 surface receptors. From Human immunodeficiency virus type 1 group M subtype D (isolate Z2/CDC-Z34) (HIV-1).
   5434..5667    +  LTR            3' LTR (ΔU3): self-inactivating 3' long terminal repeat (LTR) from HIV-1
   5739..5860    +  polyA_signal   SV40 poly(A) signal: SV40 polyadenylation signal
   5900..6035    +  rep_origin     SV40 ori: SV40 origin of replication
   6056..6074    -  promoter       T7 promoter: promoter for bacteriophage T7 RNA polymerase
   6082..6237    +  CDS            lacZα (fragment): LacZα fragment of β-galactosidase; lacZ fragment
   6242..6670    +  rep_origin     f1 ori (sequence partly withheld): f1 bacteriophage origin of replication; arrow indicates direction of (+) strand synthesis
   6723..6827    +  promoter       AmpR promoter: bla
   6828..7688    +  CDS            AmpR: β-lactamase; bla; confers resistance to ampicillin, carbenicillin, and related antibiotics
>Addgene plasmid #19119 | shp53 pLKO.1 puro | addgene full sequence | sequence record 488309 | Addgene Long Read Sequencing Result
TTGAGATCCTTTTTTTCTGCGCGTAATCTGCTGCTTGCAAACAAAAAAACCACCGCTACCAGCGGTGGTT
TGTTTGCCGGATCAAGAGCTACCAACTCTTTTTCCGAAGGTAACTGGCTTCAGCAGAGCGCAGATACCAA
ATACTGTTCTTCTAGTGTAGCCGTAGTTAGGCCACCACTTCAAGAACTCTGTAGCACCGCCTACATACCT
CGCTCTGCTAATCCTGTTACCAGTGGCTGCTGCCAGTGGCGATAAGTCGTGTCTTACCGGGTTGGACTCA
AGACGATAGTTACCGGATAAGGCGCAGCGGTCGGGCTGAACGGGGGGTTCGTGCACACAGCCCAGCTTGG
AGCGAACGACCTACACCGAACTGAGATACCTACAGCGTGAGCTATGAGAAAGCGCCACGCTTCCCGAAGG
GAGAAAGGCGGACAGGTATCCGGTAAGCGGCAGGGTCGGAACAGGAGAGCGCACGAGGGAGCTTCCAGGG
GGAAACGCCTGGTATCTTTATAGTCCTGTCGGGTTTCGCCACCTCTGACTTGAGCGTCGATTTTTGTGAT
GCTCGTCAGGGGGGCGGAGCCTATGGAAAAACGCCAGCAACGCGGCCTTTTTACGGTTCCTGGCCTTTTG
CTGGCCTTTTGCTCACATGTTCTTTCCTGCGTTATCCCCTGATTCTGTGGATAACCGTATTACCGCCTTT
GAGTGAGCTGATACCGCTCGCCGCAGCCGAACGACCGAGCGCAGCGAGTCAGTGAGCGAGGAAGCGGAAG
AGCGCCCAATACGCAAACCGCCTCTCCCCGCGCGTTGGCCGATTCATTAATGCAGCTGGCACGACAGGTT
TCCCGACTGGAAAGCGGGCAGTGAGCGCAACGCAATTAATGTGAGTTAGCTCACTCGGTAATGACTCCAA
CTTATTGATAGTGTTTTATGTTCAGATAATGCCCGATGACTTTGTCATGCAGCTCCACCGATTTTGAGAA
CGACAGCGACTTCCGTCCCAGCCGTGCCAGGTGCTGCCTCAGATTCAGGTTATGCCGCTCAATTCGCTGC
GTATATCGCTTGCTGATTACGTGCAGCTTTCCCTTCAGGCGGGATTCATACAGCGGCCAGCCATCCGTCA
TCCATATCACCACGTCAAAGGGTGACAGCAGGCTCATAAGACGCCCCAGCGTCGCCATAGTGCGTTCACC
GAATACGTGCGCAACAACCGTCTTCCGGAGACTGTCATACGCGTAAAACAGCCAGCGCTGGCGCGATTTA
GCCCCGACATAGCCCCACTGTTCGTCCATTTCCGCGCAGACGATGACGTCACTGCCCGGCTGTATGCGCG
AGGTTACCGACTGCGGCCTGAGTTTTTTAAGTGACGTAAAATCGTGTTGAGGCCAACGCCCATAATGCGG
GCTGTTGCCCGGCATCCAACGCCATTCATGGCCATATCAATGATTTTCTGGTGCGTACCGGGTTGAGAAG
CGGTGTAAGTGAACTGCAGTTGCCATGTTTTACGGCAGTGAGAGCAGAGATAGCGCTGATGTCCGGCGGT
GCTTTTGCCGTTACGCACCACCCCGTCAGTAGCTGAACAGGAGGGACAGCTGATAGAAACAGAAGCCACT
GGAGCACCTCAAAAACACCATCATACACTAAATCAGTAAGTTGGCAGCATCACCAGCTCACTCATTAGGC
ACCCCAGGCTTTACACTTTATGCTTCCGGCTCGTATGTTGTGTGGAATTGTGAGCGGATAACAATTTCAC
ACAGGAAACAGCTATGACCATGATTACGCCAAGCGCGCAATTAACCCTCACTAAAGGGAACAAAAGCTGG
AGCTGCAAGCTTAATGTAGTCTTATGCAATACTCTTGTAGTCTTGCAACATGGTAACGATGAGTTAGCAA
CATGCCTTACAAGGAGAGAAAAAGCACCGTGCATGCCGATTGGTGGAAGTAAGGTGGTACGATCGTGCCT
TATTAGGAAGGCAACAGACGGGTCTGACATGGATTGGACGAACCACTGAATTGCCGCATTGCAGAGATAT
TGTATTTAAGTGCCTAGCTCGATACATAAACGGGTCTCTCTGGTTAGACCAGATCTGAGCCTGGGAGCTC
TCTGGCTAACTAGGGAACCCACTGCTTAAGCCTCAATAAAGCTTGCCTTGAGTGCTTCAAGTAGTGTGTG
CCCGTCTGTTGTGTGACTCTGGTAACTAGAGATCCCTCAGACCCTTTTAGTCAGTGTGGAAAATCTCTAG
CAGTGGCGCCCGAACAGGGACTTGAAAGCGAAAGGGAAACCAGAGGAGCTCTCTCGACGCAGGACTCGGC
TTGCTGAAGCGCGCACGGCAAGAGGCGAGGGGCGGCGACTGGTGAGTACGCCAAAAATTTTGACTAGCGG
AGGCTAGAAGGAGAGAGATGGGTGCGAGAGCGTCAGTATTAAGCGGGGGAGAATTAGATCGCGATGGGAA
AAAATTCGGTTAAGGCCAGGGGGAAAGAAAAAATATAAATTAAAACATATAGTATGGGCAAGCAGGGAGC
TAGAACGATTCGCAGTTAATCCTGGCCTGTTAGAAACATCAGAAGGCTGTAGACAAATACTGGGACAGCT
ACAACCATCCCTTCAGACAGGATCAGAAGAACTTAGATCATTATATAATACAGTAGCAACCCTCTATTGT
GTGCATCAAAGGATAGAGATAAAAGACACCAAGGAAGCTTTAGACAAGATAGAGGAAGAGCAAAACAAAA
GTAAGACCACCGCACAGCAAGCGGCCGCTGATCTTCAGACCTGGAGGAGGAGATATGAGGGACAATTGGA
GAAGTGAATTATATAAATATAAAGTAGTAAAAATTGAACCATTAGGAGTAGCACCCACCAAGGCAAAGAG
AAGAGTGGTGCAGAGAGAAAAAAGAGCAGTGGGAATAGGAGCTTTGTTCCTTGGGTTCTTGGGAGCAGCA
GGAAGCACTATGGGCGCAGCGTCAATGACGCTGACGGTACAGGCCAGACAATTATTGTCTGGTATAGTGC
AGCAGCAGAACAATTTGCTGAGGGCTATTGAGGCGCAACAGCATCTGTTGCAACTCACAGTCTGGGGCAT
CAAGCAGCTCCAGGCAAGAATCCTGGCTGTGGAAAGATACCTAAAGGATCAACAGCTCCTGGGGATTTGG
GGTTGCTCTGGAAAACTCATTTGCACCACTGCTGTGCCTTGGAATGCTAGTTGGAGTAATAAATCTCTGG
AACAGATTTGGAATCACACGACCTGGATGGAGTGGGACAGAGAAATTAACAATTACACAAGCTTAATACA
CTCCTTAATTGAAGAATCGCAAAACCAGCAAGAAAAGAATGAACAAGAATTATTGGAATTAGATAAATGG
GCAAGTTTGTGGAATTGGTTTAACATAACAAATTGGCTGTGGTATATAAAATTATTCATAATGATAGTAG
GAGGCTTGGTAGGTTTAAGAATAGTTTTTGCTGTACTTTCTATAGTGAATAGAGTTAGGCAGGGATATTC
ACCATTATCGTTTCAGACCCACCTCCCAACCCCGAGGGGACCCGACAGGCCCGAAGGAATAGAAGAAGAA
GGTGGAGAGAGAGACAGAGACAGATCCATTCGATTAGTGAACGGATCTCGACGGTATCGATCACGAGACT
AGCCTCGAGCGGCCGCCCCCTTCACCGAGGGCCTATTTCCCATGATTCCTTCATATTTGCATATACGATA
CAAGGCTGTTAGAGAGATAATTGGAATTAATTTGACTGTAAACACAAAGATATTAGTACAAAATACGTGA
CGTAGAAAGTAATAATTTCTTGGGTAGTTTGCAGTTTTAAAATTATGTTTTAAAATGGACTATCATATGC
TTACCGTAACTTGAAAGTATTTCGATTTCTTGGCTTTATATATCTTGTGGAAAGGACGAAACACCGACTC
CAGTGGTAATCTACTTCAAGAGAGTAGATTACCACTGGAGTCTTTTTGAATTCTCGACCTCGAGACAAAT
GGCAGTATTCATCCACAATTTTAAAAGAAAAGGGGGGATTGGGGGGTACAGTGCAGGGGAAAGAATAGTA
GACATAATAGCAACAGACATACAAACTAAAGAATTACAAAAACAAATTACAAAAATTCAAAATTTTCGGG
TTTATTACAGGGACAGCAGAGATCCACTTTGGCCGCGGCTCGAGGGGGTTGGGGTTGCGCCTTTTCCAAG
GCAGCCCTGGGTTTGCGCAGGGACGCGGCTGCTCTGGGCGTGGTTCCGGGAAACGCAGCGGCGCCGACCC
TGGGTCTCGCACATTCTTCACGTCCGTTCGCAGCGTCACCCGGATCTTCGCCGCTACCCTTGTGGGCCCC
CCGGCGACGCTTCCTGCTCCGCCCCTAAGTCGGGAAGGTTCCTTGCGGTTCGCGGCGTGCCGGACGTGAC
AAACGGAAGCCGCACGTCTCACTAGTACCCTCGCAGACGGACAGCGCCAGGGAGCAATGGCAGCGCGCCG
ACCGCGATGGGCTGTGGCCAATAGCGGCTGCTCAGCAGGGCGCGCCGAGAGCAGCGGCCGGGAAGGGGCG
GTGCGGGAGGCGGGGTGTGGGGCGGTAGTGTGGGCCCTGTTCCTGCCCGCGCGGTGTTCCGCATTCTGCA
AGCCTCCGGAGCGCACGTCGGCAGTCGGCTCCCTCGTTGACCGAATCACCGACCTCTCTCCCCAGGGGGA
TCCACCGGAGCTTACCATGACCGAGTACAAGCCCACGGTGCGCCTCGCCACCCGCGACGACGTCCCCAGG
GCCGTACGCACCCTCGCCGCCGCGTTCGCCGACTACCCCGCCACGCGCCACACCGTCGATCCGGACCGCC
ACATCGAGCGGGTCACCGAGCTGCAAGAACTCTTCCTCACGCGCGTCGGGCTCGACATCGGCAAGGTGTG
GGTCGCGGACGACGGCGCCGCGGTGGCGGTCTGGACCACGCCGGAGAGCGTCGAAGCGGGGGCGGTGTTC
GCCGAGATCGGCCCGCGCATGGCCGAGTTGAGCGGTTCCCGGCTGGCCGCGCAGCAACAGATGGAAGGCC
TCCTGGCGCCGCACCGGCCCAAGGAGCCCGCGTGGTTCCTGGCCACCGTCGGCGTCTCGCCCGACCACCA
GGGCAAGGGTCTGGGCAGCGCCGTCGTGCTCCCCGGAGTGGAGGCGGCCGAGCGCGCCGGGGTGCCCGCC
TTCCTGGAGACCTCCGCGCCCCGCAACCTCCCCTTCTACGAGCGGCTCGGCTTCACCGTCACCGCCGACG
TCGAGGTGCCCGAAGGACCGCGCACCTGGTGCATGACCCGCAAGCCCGGTGCCTGACGCCCGCCCCACGA
CCCGCAGCGCCCGACCGAAAGGAGCGCACGACCCCATGCATCGGTACCTTTAAGACCAATGACTTACAAG
GCAGCTGTAGATCTTAGCCACTTTTTAAAAGAAAAGGGGGGACTGGAAGGGCTAATTCACTCCCAACGAA
GACAAGATCTGCTTTTTGCTTGTACTGGGTCTCTCTGGTTAGACCAGATCTGAGCCTGGGAGCTCTCTGG
CTAACTAGGGAACCCACTGCTTAAGCCTCAATAAAGCTTGCCTTGAGTGCTTCAAGTAGTGTGTGCCCGT
CTGTTGTGTGACTCTGGTAACTAGAGATCCCTCAGACCCTTTTAGTCAGTGTGGAAAATCTCTAGCAGTA
GTAGTTCATGTCATCTTATTATTCAGTATTTATAACTTGCAAAGAAATGAATATCAGAGAGTGAGAGGAA
CTTGTTTATTGCAGCTTATAATGGTTACAAATAAAGCAATAGCATCACAAATTTCACAAATAAAGCATTT
TTTTCACTGCATTCTAGTTGTGGTTTGTCCAAACTCATCAATGTATCTTATCATGTCTGGCTCTAGCTAT
CCCGCCCCTAACTCCGCCCATCCCGCCCCTAACTCCGCCCAGTTCCGCCCATTCTCCGCCCCATGGCTGA
CTAATTTTTTTTATTTATGCAGAGGCCGAGGCCGCCTCGGCCTCTGAGCTATTCCAGAAGTAGTGAGGAG
GCTTTTTTGGAGGCCTAGGGACGTACCCAATTCGCCCTATAGTGAGTCGTATTACGCGCGCTCACTGGCC
GTCGTTTTACAACGTCGTGACTGGGAAAACCCTGGCGTTACCCAACTTAATCGCCTTGCAGCACATCCCC
CTTTCGCCAGCTGGCGTAATAGCGAAGAGGCCCGCACCGATCGCCCTTCCCAACAGTTGCGCAGCCTGAA
TGGCGAATGGG
[124 nt withheld, positions 6242-6365]
C
[91 nt withheld, positions 6367-6457]
A
[49 nt withheld, positions 6459-6507]
CCTTTGACGTTGGAGTCCACGTTCTTT
[37 nt withheld, positions 6535-6571]
ACCCTATCTCGGTCTATTCTTTTGATTTATAAGGGATTTTGCCGATTTCGGCCTATTGGTTAAAAAATGA
GCTGATTTAACAAAAATTTAACGCGAATTTTAACAAAATATTAACGCTTACAATTTAGGTGGCACTTTTC
GGGGAAATGTGCGCGGAACCCCTATTTGTTTATTTTTCTAAATACATTCAAATATGTATCCGCTCATGAG
ACAATAACCCTGATAAATGCTTCAATAATATTGAAAAAGGAAGAGTATGAGTATTCAACATTTCCGTGTC
GCCCTTATTCCCTTTTTTGCGGCATTTTGCCTTCCTGTTTTTGCTCACCCAGAAACGCTGGTGAAAGTAA
AAGATGCTGAAGATCAGTTGGGTGCACGAGTGGGTTACATCGAACTGGATCTCAACAGCGGTAAGATCCT
TGAGAGTTTTCGCCCCGAAGAACGTTTTCCAATGATGAGCACTTTTAAAGTTCTGCTATGTGGCGCGGTA
TTATCCCGTATTGACGCCGGGCAAGAGCAACTCGGTCGCCGCATACACTATTCTCAGAATGACTTGGTTG
AGTACTCACCAGTCACAGAAAAGCATCTTACGGATGGCATGACAGTAAGAGAATTATGCAGTGCTGCCAT
AACCATGAGTGATAACACTGCGGCCAACTTACTTCTGACAACGATCGGAGGACCGAAGGAGCTAACCGCT
TTTTTGCACAACATGGGGGATCATGTAACTCGCCTTGATCGTTGGGAACCGGAGCTGAATGAAGCCATAC
CAAACGACGAGCGTGACACCACGATGCCTGTAGCAATGGCAACAACGTTGCGCAAACTATTAACTGGCGA
ACTACTTACTCTAGCTTCCCGGCAACAATTAATAGACTGGATGGAGGCGGATAAAGTTGCAGGACCACTT
CTGCGCTCGGCCCTTCCGGCTGGCTGGTTTATTGCTGATAAATCTGGAGCCGGTGAGCGTGGGTCTCGCG
GTATCATTGCAGCACTGGGGCCAGATGGTAAGCCCTCCCGTATCGTAGTTATCTACACGACGGGGAGTCA
GGCAACTATGGATGAACGAAATAGACAGATCGCTGAGATAGGTGCCTCACTGATTAAGCATTGGTAACTG
TCAGACCAAGTTTACTCATATATACTTTAGATTGATTTAAAACTTCATTTTTAATTTAAAAGGATCTAGG
TGAAGATCCTTTTTGATAATCTCATGACCAAAATCCCTTAACGTGAGTTTTCGTTCCACTGAGCGTCAGA
CCCCGTAGAAAAGATCAAAGGATCTTC
