Features (pLannotate 1.2.2; 25 found; start..end, strand, type, name):
      2..94      +  CDS            lacI (fragment): lac repressor; lacI; The lac repressor binds to the lac operator to inhibit transcription in E. coli. This inhibition can be relieved by adding lactose or isopropyl-β-D-thiogalactopyranoside (IPTG).
    107..128     +  protein_bind   CAP binding site: CAP binding activates transcription in the presence of cAMP. E. coli catabolite activator protein
    143..173     +  promoter       lac promoter: promoter for the E. coli lac operon
    181..197     +  protein_bind   lac operator: The lac repressor binds to the lac operator to inhibit transcription in E. coli. This inhibition can be relieved by adding lactose or isopropyl-β-D-thiogalactopyranoside (IPTG). lac repressor encoded by lacI
    242..260     +  promoter       T3 promoter: promoter for bacteriophage T3 RNA polymerase
    288..514     +  promoter       RSV promoter: Rous sarcoma virus enhancer/promoter
    515..695     +  LTR            5' LTR (truncated): truncated 5' long terminal repeat (LTR) from HIV-1
    742..867     +  misc_feature   HIV-1 Ψ: packaging signal of human immunodeficiency virus type 1
    851..1214    +  CDS            HIV-1 gag (fragment): gag protein from human immunodeficiency virus 1; gag
   1360..1593    +  misc_feature   RRE: The Rev response element (RRE) of HIV-1 allows for Rev-dependent mRNA export from the nucleus to the cytoplasm.
   1970..2070    +  CDS            Rev (fragment): human immunodeficiency virus 1 (HIV-1) Rev protein; rev; enhances nuclear export of unspliced and incompletely spliced viral mRNAs
   2120..2360    +  promoter       U6 promoter: RNA polymerase III promoter for human U6 snRNA
   2462..2579    +  misc_feature   cPPT/CTS: central polypurine tract and central termination sequence of HIV-1
   2628..3138    +  promoter       hPGK promoter: human phosphoglycerate kinase 1 promoter
   3160..3759    +  CDS            PuroR: puromycin N-acetyltransferase; pac from Streptomyces alboniger; confers resistance to puromycin
   3802..3885    +  CDS            nef (fragment): NEF_HV1Z2 - Experimental evidence at protein level: Swiss-Prot protein existence level 1. Extracellular Nef protein targets CD4(+) T-lymphocytes for apoptosis by interacting with CXCR4 surface receptors. From Human immunodeficiency virus type 1 group M subtype D (isolate Z2/CDC-Z34) (HIV-1).
   3887..4120    +  LTR            3' LTR (ΔU3): self-inactivating 3' long terminal repeat (LTR) from HIV-1
   4192..4313    +  polyA_signal   SV40 poly(A) signal: SV40 polyadenylation signal
   4353..4488    +  rep_origin     SV40 ori: SV40 origin of replication
   4509..4527    -  promoter       T7 promoter: promoter for bacteriophage T7 RNA polymerase
   4535..4690    +  CDS            lacZα (fragment): LacZα fragment of β-galactosidase; lacZ fragment
   4695..5123    +  rep_origin     f1 ori (sequence partly withheld): f1 bacteriophage origin of replication; arrow indicates direction of (+) strand synthesis
   5176..5280    +  promoter       AmpR promoter: bla
   5281..6141    +  CDS            AmpR: β-lactamase; bla; confers resistance to ampicillin, carbenicillin, and related antibiotics
   6312..6900    +  rep_origin     ori: high-copy-number ColE1/pMB1/pBR322/pUC origin of replication
>Addgene plasmid #19119 | shp53 pLKO.1 puro Sequencing Result | analyzer sequence | sequence record 147976
AGCGCCCAATACGCAAACCGCCTCTCCCCGCGCGTTGGCCGATTCATTAATGCAGCTGGCACGACAGGTT
TCCCGACTGGAAAGCGGGCAGTGAGCGCAACGCAATTAATGTGAGTTAGCTCACTCATTAGGCACCCCAG
GCTTTACACTTTATGCTTCCGGCTCGTATGTTGTGTGGAATTGTGAGCGGATAACAATTTCACACAGGAA
ACAGCTATGACCATGATTACGCCAAGCGCGCAATTAACCCTCACTAAAGGGAACAAAAGCTGGAGCTGCA
AGCTTAATGTAGTCTTATGCAATACTCTTGTAGTCTTGCAACATGGTAACGATGAGTTAGCAACATGCCT
TACAAGGAGAGAAAAAGCACCGTGCATGCCGATTGGTGGAAGTAAGGTGGTACGATCGTGCCTTATTAGG
AAGGCAACAGACGGGTCTGACATGGATTGGACGAACCACTGAATTGCCGCATTGCAGAGATATTGTATTT
AAGTGCCTAGCTCGATACATAAACGGGTCTCTCTGGTTAGACCAGATCTGAGCCTGGGAGCTCTCTGGCT
AACTAGGGAACCCACTGCTTAAGCCTCAATAAAGCTTGCCTTGAGTGCTTCAAGTAGTGTGTGCCCGTCT
GTTGTGTGACTCTGGTAACTAGAGATCCCTCAGACCCTTTTAGTCAGTGTGGAAAATCTCTAGCAGTGGC
GCCCGAACAGGGACTTGAAAGCGAAAGGGAAACCAGAGGAGCTCTCTCGACGCAGGACTCGGCTTGCTGA
AGCGCGCACGGCAAGAGGCGAGGGGCGGCGACTGGTGAGTACGCCAAAAATTTTGACTAGCGGAGGCTAG
AAGGAGAGAGATGGGTGCGAGAGCGTCAGTATTAAGCGGGGGAGAATTAGATCGCGATGGGAAAAAATTC
GGTTAAGGCCAGGGGGAAAGAAAAAATATAAATTAAAACATATAGTATGGGCAAGCAGGGAGCTAGAACG
ATTCGCAGTTAATCCTGGCCTGTTAGAAACATCAGAAGGCTGTAGACAAATACTGGGACAGCTACAACCA
TCCCTTCAGACAGGATCAGAAGAACTTAGATCATTATATAATACAGTAGCAACCCTCTATTGTGTGCATC
AAAGGATAGAGATAAAAGACACCAAGGAAGCTTTAGACAAGATAGAGGAAGAGCAAAACAAAAGTAAGAC
CACCGCACAGCAAGCGGCCGCTGATCTTCAGACCTGGAGGAGGAGATATGAGGGACAATTGGAGAAGTGA
ATTATATAAATATAAAGTAGTAAAAATTGAACCATTAGGAGTAGCACCCACCAAGGCAAAGAGAAGAGTG
GTGCAGAGAGAAAAAAGAGCAGTGGGAATAGGAGCTTTGTTCCTTGGGTTCTTGGGAGCAGCAGGAAGCA
CTATGGGCGCAGCGTCAATGACGCTGACGGTACAGGCCAGACAATTATTGTCTGGTATAGTGCAGCAGCA
GAACAATTTGCTGAGGGCTATTGAGGCGCAACAGCATCTGTTGCAACTCACAGTCTGGGGCATCAAGCAG
CTCCAGGCAAGAATCCTGGCTGTGGAAAGATACCTAAAGGATCAACAGCTCCTGGGGATTTGGGGTTGCT
CTGGAAAACTCATTTGCACCACTGCTGTGCCTTGGAATGCTAGTTGGAGTAATAAATCTCTGGAACAGAT
TTGGAATCACACGACCTGGATGGAGTGGGACAGAGAAATTAACAATTACACAAGCTTAATACACTCCTTA
ATTGAAGAATCGCAAAACCAGCAAGAAAAGAATGAACAAGAATTATTGGAATTAGATAAATGGGCAAGTT
TGTGGAATTGGTTTAACATAACAAATTGGCTGTGGTATATAAAATTATTCATAATGATAGTAGGAGGCTT
GGTAGGTTTAAGAATAGTTTTTGCTGTACTTTCTATAGTGAATAGAGTTAGGCAGGGATATTCACCATTA
TCGTTTCAGACCCACCTCCCAACCCCGAGGGGACCCGACAGGCCCGAAGGAATAGAAGAAGAAGGTGGAG
AGAGAGACAGAGACAGATCCATTCGATTAGTGAACGGATCTCGACGGTATCGATCACGAGACTAGCCTCG
AGCGGCCGCCCCCTTCACCGAGGGCCTATTTCCCATGATTCCTTCATATTTGCATATACGATACAAGGCT
GTTAGAGAGATAATTGGAATTAATTTGACTGTAAACACAAAGATATTAGTACAAAATACGTGACGTAGAA
AGTAATAATTTCTTGGGTAGTTTGCAGTTTTAAAATTATGTTTTAAAATGGACTATCATATGCTTACCGT
AACTTGAAAGTATTTCGATTTCTTGGCTTTATATATCTTGTGGAAAGGACGAAACACCGACTCCAGTGGT
AATCTACTTCAAGAGAGTAGATTACCACTGGAGTCTTTTTGAATTCTCGACCTCGAGACAAATGGCAGTA
TTCATCCACAATTTTAAAAGAAAAGGGGGGATTGGGGGGTACAGTGCAGGGGAAAGAATAGTAGACATAA
TAGCAACAGACATACAAACTAAAGAATTACAAAAACAAATTACAAAAATTCAAAATTTTCGGGTTTATTA
CAGGGACAGCAGAGATCCACTTTGGCCGCGGCTCGAGGGGGTTGGGGTTGCGCCTTTTCCAAGGCAGCCC
TGGGTTTGCGCAGGGACGCGGCTGCTCTGGGCGTGGTTCCGGGAAACGCAGCGGCGCCGACCCTGGGTCT
CGCACATTCTTCACGTCCGTTCGCAGCGTCACCCGGATCTTCGCCGCTACCCTTGTGGGCCCCCCGGCGA
CGCTTCCTGCTCCGCCCCTAAGTCGGGAAGGTTCCTTGCGGTTCGCGGCGTGCCGGACGTGACAAACGGA
AGCCGCACGTCTCACTAGTACCCTCGCAGACGGACAGCGCCAGGGAGCAATGGCAGCGCGCCGACCGCGA
TGGGCTGTGGCCAATAGCGGCTGCTCAGCAGGGCGCGCCGAGAGCAGCGGCCGGGAAGGGGCGGTGCGGG
AGGCGGGGTGTGGGGCGGTAGTGTGGGCCCTGTTCCTGCCCGCGCGGTGTTCCGCATTCTGCAAGCCTCC
GGAGCGCACGTCGGCAGTCGGCTCCCTCGTTGACCGAATCACCGACCTCTCTCCCCAGGGGGATCCACCG
GAGCTTACCATGACCGAGTACAAGCCCACGGTGCGCCTCGCCACCCGCGACGACGTCCCCAGGGCCGTAC
GCACCCTCGCCGCCGCGTTCGCCGACTACCCCGCCACGCGCCACACCGTCGATCCGGACCGCCACATCGA
GCGGGTCACCGAGCTGCAAGAACTCTTCCTCACGCGCGTCGGGCTCGACATCGGCAAGGTGTGGGTCGCG
GACGACGGCGCCGCGGTGGCGGTCTGGACCACGCCGGAGAGCGTCGAAGCGGGGGCGGTGTTCGCCGAGA
TCGGCCCGCGCATGGCCGAGTTGAGCGGTTCCCGGCTGGCCGCGCAGCAACAGATGGAAGGCCTCCTGGC
GCCGCACCGGCCCAAGGAGCCCGCGTGGTTCCTGGCCACCGTCGGCGTCTCGCCCGACCACCAGGGCAAG
GGTCTGGGCAGCGCCGTCGTGCTCCCCGGAGTGGAGGCGGCCGAGCGCGCCGGGGTGCCCGCCTTCCTGG
AGACCTCCGCGCCCCGCAACCTCCCCTTCTACGAGCGGCTCGGCTTCACCGTCACCGCCGACGTCGAGGT
GCCCGAAGGACCGCGCACCTGGTGCATGACCCGCAAGCCCGGTGCCTGACGCCCGCCCCACGACCCGCAG
CGCCCGACCGAAAGGAGCGCACGACCCCATGCATCGGTACCTTTAAGACCAATGACTTACAAGGCAGCTG
TAGATCTTAGCCACTTTTTAAAAGAAAAGGGGGGACTGGAAGGGCTAATTCACTCCCAACGAAGACAAGA
TCTGCTTTTTGCTTGTACTGGGTCTCTCTGGTTAGACCAGATCTGAGCCTGGGAGCTCTCTGGCTAACTA
GGGAACCCACTGCTTAAGCCTCAATAAAGCTTGCCTTGAGTGCTTCAAGTAGTGTGTGCCCGTCTGTTGT
GTGACTCTGGTAACTAGAGATCCCTCAGACCCTTTTAGTCAGTGTGGAAAATCTCTAGCAGTAGTAGTTC
ATGTCATCTTATTATTCAGTATTTATAACTTGCAAAGAAATGAATATCAGAGAGTGAGAGGAACTTGTTT
ATTGCAGCTTATAATGGTTACAAATAAAGCAATAGCATCACAAATTTCACAAATAAAGCATTTTTTTCAC
TGCATTCTAGTTGTGGTTTGTCCAAACTCATCAATGTATCTTATCATGTCTGGCTCTAGCTATCCCGCCC
CTAACTCCGCCCATCCCGCCCCTAACTCCGCCCAGTTCCGCCCATTCTCCGCCCCATGGCTGACTAATTT
TTTTTATTTATGCAGAGGCCGAGGCCGCCTCGGCCTCTGAGCTATTCCAGAAGTAGTGAGGAGGCTTTTT
TGGAGGCCTAGGGACGTACCCAATTCGCCCTATAGTGAGTCGTATTACGCGCGCTCACTGGCCGTCGTTT
TACAACGTCGTGACTGGGAAAACCCTGGCGTTACCCAACTTAATCGCCTTGCAGCACATCCCCCTTTCGC
CAGCTGGCGTAATAGCGAAGAGGCCCGCACCGATCGCCCTTCCCAACAGTTGCGCAGCCTGAATGGCGAA
TGGG
[124 nt withheld, positions 4695-4818]
C
[91 nt withheld, positions 4820-4910]
A
[49 nt withheld, positions 4912-4960]
CCTTTGACGTTGGAGTCCACGTTCTTT
[37 nt withheld, positions 4988-5024]
ACCCTATCTCGGTCTATTCTTTTGATTTATAAGGGATTTTGCCGATTTCGGCCTATTGGTTAAAAAATGA
GCTGATTTAACAAAAATTTAACGCGAATTTTAACAAAATATTAACGCTTACAATTTAGGTGGCACTTTTC
GGGGAAATGTGCGCGGAACCCCTATTTGTTTATTTTTCTAAATACATTCAAATATGTATCCGCTCATGAG
ACAATAACCCTGATAAATGCTTCAATAATATTGAAAAAGGAAGAGTATGAGTATTCAACATTTCCGTGTC
GCCCTTATTCCCTTTTTTGCGGCATTTTGCCTTCCTGTTTTTGCTCACCCAGAAACGCTGGTGAAAGTAA
AAGATGCTGAAGATCAGTTGGGTGCACGAGTGGGTTACATCGAACTGGATCTCAACAGCGGTAAGATCCT
TGAGAGTTTTCGCCCCGAAGAACGTTTTCCAATGATGAGCACTTTTAAAGTTCTGCTATGTGGCGCGGTA
TTATCCCGTATTGACGCCGGGCAAGAGCAACTCGGTCGCCGCATACACTATTCTCAGAATGACTTGGTTG
AGTACTCACCAGTCACAGAAAAGCATCTTACGGATGGCATGACAGTAAGAGAATTATGCAGTGCTGCCAT
AACCATGAGTGATAACACTGCGGCCAACTTACTTCTGACAACGATCGGAGGACCGAAGGAGCTAACCGCT
TTTTTGCACAACATGGGGGATCATGTAACTCGCCTTGATCGTTGGGAACCGGAGCTGAATGAAGCCATAC
CAAACGACGAGCGTGACACCACGATGCCTGTAGCAATGGCAACAACGTTGCGCAAACTATTAACTGGCGA
ACTACTTACTCTAGCTTCCCGGCAACAATTAATAGACTGGATGGAGGCGGATAAAGTTGCAGGACCACTT
CTGCGCTCGGCCCTTCCGGCTGGCTGGTTTATTGCTGATAAATCTGGAGCCGGTGAGCGTGGGTCTCGCG
GTATCATTGCAGCACTGGGGCCAGATGGTAAGCCCTCCCGTATCGTAGTTATCTACACGACGGGGAGTCA
GGCAACTATGGATGAACGAAATAGACAGATCGCTGAGATAGGTGCCTCACTGATTAAGCATTGGTAACTG
TCAGACCAAGTTTACTCATATATACTTTAGATTGATTTAAAACTTCATTTTTAATTTAAAAGGATCTAGG
TGAAGATCCTTTTTGATAATCTCATGACCAAAATCCCTTAACGTGAGTTTTCGTTCCACTGAGCGTCAGA
CCCCGTAGAAAAGATCAAAGGATCTTCTTGAGATCCTTTTTTTCTGCGCGTAATCTGCTGCTTGCAAACA
AAAAAACCACCGCTACCAGCGGTGGTTTGTTTGCCGGATCAAGAGCTACCAACTCTTTTTCCGAAGGTAA
CTGGCTTCAGCAGAGCGCAGATACCAAATACTGTTCTTCTAGTGTAGCCGTAGTTAGGCCACCACTTCAA
GAACTCTGTAGCACCGCCTACATACCTCGCTCTGCTAATCCTGTTACCAGTGGCTGCTGCCAGTGGCGAT
AAGTCGTGTCTTACCGGGTTGGACTCAAGACGATAGTTACCGGATAAGGCGCAGCGGTCGGGCTGAACGG
GGGGTTCGTGCACACAGCCCAGCTTGGAGCGAACGACCTACACCGAACTGAGATACCTACAGCGTGAGCT
ATGAGAAAGCGCCACGCTTCCCGAAGGGAGAAAGGCGGACAGGTATCCGGTAAGCGGCAGGGTCGGAACA
GGAGAGCGCACGAGGGAGCTTCCAGGGGGAAACGCCTGGTATCTTTATAGTCCTGTCGGGTTTCGCCACC
TCTGACTTGAGCGTCGATTTTTGTGATGCTCGTCAGGGGGGCGGAGCCTATGGAAAAACGCCAGCAACGC
GGCCTTTTTACGGTTCCTGGCCTTTTGCTGGCCTTTTGCTCACATGTTCTTTCCTGCGTTATCCCCTGAT
TCTGTGGATAACCGTATTACCGCCTTTGAGTGAGCTGATACCGCTCGCCGCAGCCGAACGACCGAGCGCA
GCGAGTCAGTGAGCGAGGAAGCGGAAG
