>Addgene plasmid #19119 | shp53 pLKO.1 puro | addgene partial sequence | sequence record 147974 | Lac-promoter 5'-CACTTTATGCTTCCGGCTCG-3'
TTTCACACAGGAAACAGCTATGACCATGATTACGCCAAGCGCGCAATTAACCCTCACTAAAGGGAACAAA
AGCTGGAGCTGCAAGCTTAATGTAGTCTTATGCAATACTCTTGTAGTCTTGCAACATGGTAACGATGAGT
TAGCAACATGCCTTACAAGGAGAGAAAAAGCACCGTGCATGCCGATTGGTGGAAGTAAGGTGGTACGATC
GTGCCTTATTAGGAAGGCAACAGACGGGTCTGACATGGATTGGACGAACCACTGAATTGCCGCATTGCAG
AGATATTGTATTTAAGTGCCTAGCTCGATACATAAACGGGTCTCTCTGGTTAGACCAGATCTGAGCCTGG
GAGCTCTCTGGCTAACTAGGGAACCCACTGCTTAAGCCTCAATAAAGCTTGCCTTGAGTGCTTCAAGTAG
TGTGTGCCCGTCTGTTGTGTGACTCTGGTAACTAGAGATCCCTCAGACCCTTTTAGTCAGTGTGGAAAAT
CTCTAGCAGTGGCGCCCGAACAGGGACTTGAAAGCGAAAGGGAAACCAGAGGAGCTCTCTCGACGCAGGA
CTCGGCTTGCTGAAGCGCGCACGGCAAGAGGCGAGGGGCGGCGACTGGTGAGTACGCCAAAAATTTTGAC
TAGCGGAGGCTAGAAGGAGAGAGATGGGTGCGAGAGCGTCAGTATTAAGCGGGGGAGAATTAGATCGCGA
TGGGAAAAAATTCGGTTAAGGCCAGGGGGAAAGAAAAAATATAAATTAAAACATATAGTATGGGCAAGCA
GGGAGCTAGAACGATTCGCAGTTAATCCTGGCCTGTTAGAAACATCAGAAGGCTGTAGACAAATACTGGG
ACAGCTACAACCATCCCTTCAGACAGGATCAGAAGAACTTAGATCATTATATAATACAGTAGCAACCCTC
TATTGTGTGCATCAAAGGATAGAGATAAAAGACACCAAGGAAGCTTTAGACAAGATAGAGGAAGAGCAAA
ACAAAAGTAAGACCACCGCACAGCAAGCGGCCGCTGA
