>Addgene plasmid #19119 | shp53 pLKO.1 puro | addgene partial sequence | sequence record 147975 | LKO1_5 5'-GACTATCATATGCTTACCGT-3'
TCTTGTGGAAAGGACGAAACACCGACTCCAGTGGTAATCTACTTCAAGAGAGTAGATTACCACTGGAGTC
TTTTTGAATTCTCGACCTCGAGACAAATGGCAGTATTCATCCACAATTTTAAAAGAAAAGGGGGGATTGG
GGGGTACAGTGCAGGGGAAAGAATAGTAGACATAATAGCAACAGACATACAAACTAAAGAATTACAAAAA
CAAATTACAAAAATTCAAAATTTTCGGGTTTATTACAGGGACAGCAGAGATCCACTTTGGCCGCGGCTCG
AGGGGGTTGGGGTTGCGCCTTTTCCAAGGCAGCCCTGGGTTTGCGCAGGGACGCGGCTGCTCTGGGCGTG
GTTCCGGGAAACGCAGCGGCGCCGACCCTGGGTCTCGCACATTCTTCACGTCCGTTCGCAGCGTCACCCG
GATCTTCGCCGCTACCCTTGTGGGCCCCCCGGCGACGCTTCCTGCTCCGCCCCTAAGTCGGGAAGGTTCC
TTGCGGTTCGCGGCGTGCCGGACGTGACAAACGGAAGCCGCACGTCTCACTAGTACCCTCGCAGACGGAC
AGCGCCAGGGAGCAATGGCAGCGCGCCGACCGCGATGGGCTGTGGCCAATAGCGGCTGCTCAGCAGGGCG
CGCCGAGAGCAGCGGCCGGGAAGGGGCGGTGCGGGAGGCGGGGTGTGGGGCGGTAGTGTGGGCCCTGTTC
CTGCCCGCGCGGTGTTCCGCATTCTGCAAGCCTCCGGAGCGCACGTCGGCAGTCGGCTCCCTCGTTGACC
GAATCACCGACCTCTCTCCCCAGGGGGATCCACCGGAGCTTACCATGACCGAGTACAAGCCCACGGTGCG
CCTCGCCACCCGCGACGACGTCCCCAGGGCCGTACGCACCCTCGCCGCCGCGTTCGCCGACTACCCCGCC
ACGCG
